>Addgene plasmid #68714 | pLL3.7 K122 -ires-GFP-Osteocalcin-promoter-H2B mCherry reporter | addgene full sequence | sequence record 151426 | Addgene NGS Result
CGACGGATCGGGAGATCTCCCGATCCCCTATGGTGCACTCTCAGTACAATCTGCTCTGATGCCGCATAGT
TAAGCCAGTATCTGCTCCCTGCTTGTGTGTTGGAGGTCGCTGAGTAGTGCGCGAGCAAAATTTAAGCTAC
AACAAGGCAAGGCTTGACCGACAATTGCATGAAGAATCTGCTTAGGGTTAGGCGTTTTGCGCTGCTTCGC
GATGTACGGGCCAGATATACGCGTTGACATTGATTATTGACTAGTTATTAATAGTAATCAATTACGGGGT
CATTAGTTCATAGCCCATATATGGAGTTCCGCGTTACATAACTTACGGTAAATGGCCCGCCTGGCTGACC
GCCCAACGACCCCCGCCCATTGACGTCAATAATGACGTATGTTCCCATAGTAACGCCAATAGGGACTTTC
CATTGACGTCAATGGGTGGAGTATTTACGGTAAACTGCCCACTTGGCAGTACATCAAGTGTATCATATGC
CAAGTACGCCCCCTATTGACGTCAATGACGGTAAATGGCCCGCCTGGCATTATGCCCAGTACATGACCTT
ATGGGACTTTCCTACTTGGCAGTACATCTACGTATTAGTCATCGCTATTACCATGGTGATGCGGTTTTGG
CAGTACATCAATGGGCGTGGATAGCGGTTTGACTCACGGGGATTTCCAAGTCTCCACCCCATTGACGTCA
ATGGGAGTTTGTTTTGGCACCAAAATCAACGGGACTTTCCAAAATGTCGTAACAACTCCGCCCCATTGAC
GCAAATGGGCGGTAGGCGTGTACGGTGGGAGGTCTATATAAGCAGCGCGTTTTGCCTGTACTGGGTCTCT
CTGGTTAGACCAGATCTGAGCCTGGGAGCTCTCTGGCTAACTAGGGAACCCACTGCTTAAGCCTCAATAA
AGCTTGCCTTGAGTGCTTCAAGTAGTGTGTGCCCGTCTGTTGTGTGACTCTGGTAACTAGAGATCCCTCA
GACCCTTTTAGTCAGTGTGGAAAATCTCTAGCAGTGGCGCCCGAACAGGGACTTGAAAGCGAAAGGGAAA
CCAGAGGAGCTCTCTCGACGCAGGACTCGGCTTGCTGAAGCGCGCACGGCAAGAGGCGAGGGGCGGCGAC
TGGTGAGTACGCCAAAAATTTTGACTAGCGGAGGCTAGAAGGAGAGAGATGGGTGCGAGAGCGTCAGTAT
TAAGCGGGGGAGAATTAGATCGCGATGGGAAAAAATTCGGTTAAGGCCAGGGGGAAAGAAAAAATATAAA
TTAAAACATATAGTATGGGCAAGCAGGGAGCTAGAACGATTCGCAGTTAATCCTGGCCTGTTAGAAACAT
CAGAAGGCTGTAGACAAATACTGGGACAGCTACAACCATCCCTTCAGACAGGATCAGAAGAACTTAGATC
ATTATATAATACAGTAGCAACCCTCTATTGTGTGCATCAAAGGATAGAGATAAAAGACACCAAGGAAGCT
TTAGACAAGATAGAGGAAGAGCAAAACAAAAGTAAGACCACCGCACAGCAAGCGGCCGGCCGCTGATCTT
CAGACCTGGAGGAGGAGATATGAGGGACAATTGGAGAAGTGAATTATATAAATATAAAGTAGTAAAAATT
GAACCATTAGGAGTAGCACCCACCAAGGCAAAGAGAAGAGTGGTGCAGAGAGAAAAAAGAGCAGTGGGAA
TAGGAGCTTTGTTCCTTGGGTTCTTGGGAGCAGCAGGAAGCACTATGGGCGCAGCGTCAATGACGCTGAC
GGTACAGGCCAGACAATTATTGTCTGGTATAGTGCAGCAGCAGAACAATTTGCTGAGGGCTATTGAGGCG
CAACAGCATCTGTTGCAACTCACAGTCTGGGGCATCAAGCAGCTCCAGGCAAGAATCCTGGCTGTGGAAA
GATACCTAAAGGATCAACAGCTCCTGGGGATTTGGGGTTGCTCTGGAAAACTCATTTGCACCACTGCTGT
GCCTTGGAATGCTAGTTGGAGTAATAAATCTCTGGAACAGATTTGGAATCACACGACCTGGATGGAGTGG
GACAGAGAAATTAACAATTACACAAGCTTAATACACTCCTTAATTGAAGAATCGCAAAACCAGCAAGAAA
AGAATGAACAAGAATTATTGGAATTAGATAAATGGGCAAGTTTGTGGAATTGGTTTAACATAACAAATTG
GCTGTGGTATATAAAATTATTCATAATGATAGTAGGAGGCTTGGTAGGTTTAAGAATAGTTTTTGCTGTA
CTTTCTATAGTGAATAGAGTTAGGCAGGGATATTCACCATTATCGTTTCAGACCCACCTCCCAACCCCGA
GGGGACCCGACAGGCCCGAAGGAATAGAAGAAGAAGGTGGAGAGAGAGACAGAGACAGATCCATTCGATT
AGTGAACGGATCGGCACTGCGTGCGCCAATTCTGCAGACAAATGGCAGTATTCATCCACAATTTTAAAAG
AAAAGGGGGGATTGGGGGGTACAGTGCAGGGGAAAGAATAGTAGACATAATAGCAACAGACATACAAACT
AAAGAATTACAAAAACAAATTACAAAAATTCAAAATTTTCGGGTTTATTACAGGGACAGCAGAGATCCAG
TTTGGTTAGTACCGGGCCCGCTCTAGATTACTTGTACAGCTCGTCCATGCCGCCGGTGGAGTGGCGGCCC
TCGGCGCGTTCGTACTGTTCCACGATGGTGTAGTCCTCGTTGTGGGAGGTGATGTCCAACTTGATGTTGA
CGTTGTAGGCGCCGGGCAGCTGCACGGGCTTCTTGGCCTTGTAGGTGGTCTTGACCTCAGCGTCGTAGTG
GCCGCCGTCCTTCAGCTTCAGCCTCTGCTTGATCTCGCCCTTCAGGGCGCCGTCCTCGGGGTACATCCGC
TCGGAGGAGGCCTCCCAGCCCATGGTCTTCTTCTGCATTACGGGGCCGTCGGAGGGGAAGTTGGTGCCGC
GCAGCTTCACCTTGTAGATGAACTCGCCGTCCTGCAGGGAGGAGTCCTGGGTCACGGTCACCACGCCGCC
GTCCTCGAAGTTCATCACGCGCTCCCACTTGAAGCCCTCGGGGAAGGACAGCTTCAAGTAGTCGGGGATG
TCGGCGGGGTGCTTCACGTAGGCCTTGGAGCCGTACATGAACTGAGGGGACAGGATGTCCCAGGCGAAGG
GCAGGGGGCCACCCTTGGTCACCTTCAGCTTGGCGGTCTGGGTGCCCTCGTAGGGGCGGCCCTCGCCCTC
GCCCTCGATCTCGAACTCGTGGCCGTTCACGGAGCCCTCCATGTGCACCTTGAAGCGCATGAACTCCTTG
ATGATGGCCATGTTATCCTCCTCGCCCTTGCTCACCATGGTGGCGACCGGTGGATCCTTAGAGCTAGTGT
ACTTGGTAACTGCCTTAGTGCCCTCGGACACAGCATGCTTAGCCAGCTCCCCAGGCAGCAGCAGGCGCAC
AGCCGTCTGAATCTCCCTGGAGGTGATGGTCGAGCGCTTATTGTAGTGAGCCAGGCGAGAAGCCTCGCCC
GCGATGCGCTCGAAGATGTCGTTGACGAAGGAGTTCATGATCCCCATGGCCTTGGATGAGATGCCGGTGT
CGGGGTGGACCTGCTTCAGAACCTTGTACACATAGATAGAATAGCTCTCCTTGCGGCTGCGCTTACGCTT
CTTACCATCCTTCTTCTGCGCCTTAGTGATAGCCTTCTTAGAACCCTTTTTAGGGGCTGGAGCAGACTTA
GAGGGTTCAGGCATGGTGGCGGTACCAAGCTTGGAAGAGAGTGAGGACGAACGCGCCCCCACCCCCTTTT
ATAGCCCAGATCTCGAGCCCGGGCTAGCACGCGTGTCTGCTAGGTCTGCACCGAGTTGCTGTGTGGGACT
TGTCTGTTCTGCAATACCTTTTATATCCACTGCCTGAGCCCCTAATGTAAGCAGGAGGGGCAGGAGATGC
TGCCAGGACTAATTGGGGGTCATGTGCGCAATAGGTCAAACCCAAAGGATGCTGTGGTTGGTGACTGCAG
CTGCCGGGGCGAAGGCCTGGAAGGGGAGGGTAGGACACAATCAGAGGCTGCCGGGTCCTGACATGGCCCC
AGACCTCTTCCCGGAGGGGCTGCTCCAGCACCCCTACTGTGTGCCATCTCTCTCAGCCTCAGCTGGAGCA
CTGGCTGGCCCTAGAGACGAGCTCCTTAGAGCATAGCCTAGAGAGGGTACAGAGATCTAAAATCGGTTTG
GGACAAACTGGCTCCAACTCGCATAGCCTGTGATTTTCAGTGTCTGCCGTGAGAGCAGGAGCCAAACCCC
AGGAAGGAGCGGTCAGTAATGTCCTCATTCACCCAGTGCAGGGCAGCTCCGCTCATCCAGTGGGGAGAAG
GGTGGGGAAGTGTCCTGCTTAGTTTTCTGTCAACTTGAAAGAAGAAAGCCTCAATTGAGAAAATGCCTCC
ATAAGATCCGGTTGTAGGGCATTTCTTATTTAGTGGTTTTGATGGGGGAGAGCCCAACCCATTGTGAGTG
GTGCCACCCCTGGGCCTTGGTCTTGAGTTCTACAAGACAGCAGGCTGAGCAAGCCATGATGAACAAGCCA
GTAAGCTGCACTTCTCCATGGCTTCGAGCTTCTGCCTCAAGGTTCTAGCCCTGCTTGTGTCAGAGACACC
CCACATGAAGCTCAAGATGCCTGGGACCCCTGATGACAAGGAAGAAAAACCTGCCGGGTTACCGTATTTC
AGAGCAATGGCCATGGTCTCTTGGGGCCCAGTATGAGTACTGAGAGGCCCCAAGGCCCGCTTCTTTGGTC
CAAACACCTTGGGATGTCCTTTTTGCAATTCTTAGTACTTGTCACTCTTTTTATTTACTGTTCCTTTTCT
TTCTTCCTTCCTTGATTAAACTGGTATTTGGTGACCTGGCATGATCTAGTAGGAGCCCACTTGATATCCA
GGTACCTATCGATAGAGAAATGTTCTGGCACCTGCACTTGCACTGGGGACAGCCTATTTTGCTAGTTTGT
TTTGTTTCGTTTTGTTTTGATGGAGAGCGTATGTTAGTACTATCGATTCACACAAAAAACCAACACACAG
ATGTAATGAAAATAAAGATATTTTATTGCGGCCGCGTGGATAACCGTATTACCGCCATGCATTAGTTATT
AATAGTAATCAATTACGGGGTCATTAGTTCATAGCCCATATATGGAGTTCCGCGTTACATAACTTACGGT
AAATGGCCCGCCTGGCTGACCGCCCAACGACCCCCGCCCATTGACGTCAATAATGACGTATGTTCCCATA
GTAACGCCAATAGGGACTTTCCATTGACGTCAATGGGTGGAGTATTTACGGTAAACTGCCCACTTGGCAG
TACATCAAGTGTATCATATGCCAAGTACGCCCCCTATTGACGTCAATGACGGTAAATGGCCCGCCTGGCA
TTATGCCCAGTACATGACCTTATGGGACTTTCCTACTTGGCAGTACATCTACGTATTAGTCATCGCTATT
ACCATGGTGATGCGGTTTTGGCAGTACATCAATGGGCGTGGATAGCGGTTTGACTCACGGGGATTTCCAA
GTCTCCACCCCATTGACGTCAATGGGAGTTTGTTTTGGCACCAAAATCAACGGGACTTTCCAAAATGTCG
TAACAACTCCGCCCCATTGACGCAAATGGGCGGTAGGCGTGTACGGTGGGAGGTCTATATAAGCAGAGCT
GGTTTAGTGAACCGTCAGATCCGCTAGCGCTACCGGTCGCCACCATGGTGAGCAAGGGCGAGGAGCTGTT
CACCGGGGTGGTGCCCATCCTGGTCGAGCTGGACGGCGACGTAAACGGCCACAAGTTCAGCGTGTCCGGC
GAGGGCGAGGGCGATGCCACCTACGGCAAGCTGACCCTGAAGTTCATCTGCACCACCGGCAAGCTGCCCG
TGCCCTGGCCCACCCTCGTGACCACCCTGACCTACGGCGTGCAGTGCTTCAGCCGCTACCCCGACCACAT
GAAGCAGCACGACTTCTTCAAGTCCGCCATGCCCGAAGGCTACGTCCAGGAGCGCACCATCTTCTTCAAG
GACGACGGCAACTACAAGACCCGCGCCGAGGTGAAGTTCGAGGGCGACACCCTGGTGAACCGCATCGAGC
TGAAGGGCATCGACTTCAAGGAGGACGGCAACATCCTGGGGCACAAGCTGGAGTACAACTACAACAGCCA
CAACGTCTATATCATGGCCGACAAGCAGAAGAACGGCATCAAGGTGAACTTCAAGATCCGCCACAACATC
GAGGACGGCAGCGTGCAGCTCGCCGACCACTACCAGCAGAACACCCCCATCGGCGACGGCCCCGTGCTGC
TGCCCGACAACCACTACCTGAGCACCCAGTCCGCCCTGAGCAAAGACCCCAACGAGAAGCGCGATCACAT
GGTCCTGCTGGAGTTCGTGACCGCCGCCGGGATCACTCTCGGCATGGACGAGCTGTACAAGTAGGAATTC
GTCGAGGGACCTAATAACTTCGTATAGCATACATTATACGAAGTTATACATGTTTAAGGGTTCCGGTTCC
ACTAGGTACAATTCGATATCAAGCTTATCGATAATCAACCTCTGGATTACAAAATTTGTGAAAGATTGAC
TGGTATTCTTAACTATGTTGCTCCTTTTACGCTATGTGGATACGCTGCTTTAATGCCTTTGTATCATGCT
ATTGCTTCCCGTATGGCTTTCATTTTCTCCTCCTTGTATAAATCCTGGTTGCTGTCTCTTTATGAGGAGT
TGTGGCCCGTTGTCAGGCAACGTGGCGTGGTGTGCACTGTGTTTGCTGACGCAACCCCCACTGGTTGGGG
CATTGCCACCACCTGTCAGCTCCTTTCCGGGACTTTCGCTTTCCCCCTCCCTATTGCCACGGCGGAACTC
ATCGCCGCCTGCCTTGCCCGCTGCTGGACAGGGGCTCGGCTGTTGGGCACTGACAATTCCGTGGTGTTGT
CGGGGAAATCATCGTCCTTTCCTTGGCTGCTCGCCTGTGTTGCCACCTGGATTCTGCGCGGGACGTCCTT
CTGCTACGTCCCTTCGGCCCTCAATCCAGCGGACCTTCCTTCCCGCGGCCTGCTGCCGGCTCTGCGGCCT
CTTCCGCGTCTTCGCCTTCGCCCTCAGACGAGTCGGATCTCCCTTTGGGCCGCCTCCCCGCATCGATACC
GTCGACCTCGATCGAGACCTAGAAAAACATGGAGCAATCACAAGTAGCAATACAGCAGCTACCAATGCTG
ATTGTGCCTGGCTAGAAGCACAAGAGGAGGAGGAGGTGGGTTTTCCAGTCACACCTCAGGTACCTTTAAG
ACCAATGACTTACAAGGCAGCTGTAGATCTTAGCCACTTTTTAAAAGAAAAGGGGGGACTGGAAGGGCTA
ATTCACTCCCAACGAAGACAAGATATCCTTGATCTGTGGATCTACCACACACAAGGCTACTTCCCTGATT
GGCAGAACTACACACCAGGGCCAGGGATCAGATATCCACTGACCTTTGGATGGTGCTACAAGCTAGTACC
AGTTGAGCAAGAGAAGGTAGAAGAAGCCAATGAAGGAGAGAACACCCGCTTGTTACACCCTGTGAGCCTG
CATGGGATGGATGACCCGGAGAGAGAAGTATTAGAGTGGAGGTTTGACAGCCGCCTAGCATTTCATCACA
TGGCCCGAGAGCTGCATCCGGACTGTACTGGGTCTCTCTGGTTAGACCAGATCTGAGCCTGGGAGCTCTC
TGGCTAACTAGGGAACCCACTGCTTAAGCCTCAATAAAGCTTGCCTTGAGTGCTTCAAGTAGTGTGTGCC
CGTCTGTTGTGTGACTCTGGTAACTAGAGATCCCTCAGACCCTTTTAGTCAGTGTGGAAAATCTCTAGCA
GCATGTGAGCAAAAGGCCAGCAAAAGGCCAGGAACCGTAAAAAGGCCGCGTTGCTGGCGTTTTTCCATAG
GCTCCGCCCCCCTGACGAGCATCACAAAAATCGACGCTCAAGTCAGAGGTGGCGAAACCCGACAGGACTA
TAAAGATACCAGGCGTTTCCCCCTGGAAGCTCCCTCGTGCGCTCTCCTGTTCCGACCCTGCCGCTTACCG
GATACCTGTCCGCCTTTCTCCCTTCGGGAAGCGTGGCGCTTTCTCATAGCTCACGCTGTAGGTATCTCAG
TTCGGTGTAGGTCGTTCGCTCCAAGCTGGGCTGTGTGCACGAACCCCCCGTTCAGCCCGACCGCTGCGCC
TTATCCGGTAACTATCGTCTTGAGTCCAACCCGGTAAGACACGACTTATCGCCACTGGCAGCAGCCACTG
GTAACAGGATTAGCAGAGCGAGGTATGTAGGCGGTGCTACAGAGTTCTTGAAGTGGTGGCCTAACTACGG
CTACACTAGAAGAACAGTATTTGGTATCTGCGCTCTGCTGAAGCCAGTTACCTTCGGAAAAAGAGTTGGT
AGCTCTTGATCCGGCAAACAAACCACCGCTGGTAGCGGTGGTTTTTTTGTTTGCAAGCAGCAGATTACGC
GCAGAAAAAAAGGATCTCAAGAAGATCCTTTGATCTTTTCTACGGGGTCTGACGCTCAGTGGAACGAAAA
CTCACGTTAAGGGATTTTGGTCATGAGATTATCAAAAAGGATCTTCACCTAGATCCTTTTAAATTAAAAA
TGAAGTTTTAAATCAATCTAAAGTATATATGAGTAAACTTGGTCTGACAGTTACCAATGCTTAATCAGTG
AGGCACCTATCTCAGCGATCTGTCTATTTCGTTCATCCATAGTTGCCTGACTCCCCGTCGTGTAGATAAC
TACGATACGGGAGGGCTTACCATCTGGCCCCAGTGCTGCAATGATACCGCGAGACCCACGCTCACCGGCT
CCAGATTTATCAGCAATAAACCAGCCAGCCGGAAGGGCCGAGCGCAGAAGTGGTCCTGCAACTTTATCCG
CCTCCATCCAGTCTATTAATTGTTGCCGGGAAGCTAGAGTAAGTAGTTCGCCAGTTAATAGTTTGCGCAA
CGTTGTTGCCATTGCTACAGGCATCGTGGTGTCACGCTCGTCGTTTGGTATGGCTTCATTCAGCTCCGGT
TCCCAACGATCAAGGCGAGTTACATGATCCCCCATGTTGTGCAAAAAAGCGGTTAGCTCCTTCGGTCCTC
CGATCGTTGTCAGAAGTAAGTTGGCCGCAGTGTTATCACTCATGGTTATGGCAGCACTGCATAATTCTCT
TACTGTCATGCCATCCGTAAGATGCTTTTCTGTGACTGGTGAGTACTCAACCAAGTCATTCTGAGAATAG
TGTATGCGGCGACCGAGTTGCTCTTGCCCGGCGTCAATACGGGATAATACCGCGCCACATAGCAGAACTT
TAAAAGTGCTCATCATTGGAAAACGTTCTTCGGGGCGAAAACTCTCAAGGATCTTACCGCTGTTGAGATC
CAGTTCGATGTAACCCACTCGTGCACCCAACTGATCTTCAGCATCTTTTACTTTCACCAGCGTTTCTGGG
TGAGCAAAAACAGGAAGGCAAAATGCCGCAAAAAAGGGAATAAGGGCGACACGGAAATGTTGAATACTCA
TACTCTTCCTTTTTCAATATTATTGAAGCATTTATCAGGGTTATTGTCTCATGAGCGGATACATATTTGA
ATGTATTTAGAAAAATAAACAAATAGGGGTTCCGCGCACATTTCCCCGAAAAGTGCCACCTGACGT
Features (pLannotate 1.2.2; 25 found; start..end, strand, type, name):
     29..81      -  misc_feature   bom (fragment): basis of mobility region from pBR322
    236..615     +  enhancer       CMV enhancer: human cytomegalovirus immediate early enhancer
    616..815     +  promoter       CMV promoter: human cytomegalovirus (CMV) immediate early promoter
    833..1013    +  LTR            5' LTR (truncated): truncated 5' long terminal repeat (LTR) from HIV-1
   1060..1185    +  misc_feature   HIV-1 Ψ: packaging signal of human immunodeficiency virus type 1
   1169..1507    +  CDS            HIV-1 gag (fragment): gag protein from human immunodeficiency virus 1; gag
   1682..1915    +  misc_feature   RRE: The Rev response element (RRE) of HIV-1 allows for Rev-dependent mRNA export from the nucleus to the cytoplasm.
   2292..2392    +  CDS            Rev (fragment): human immunodeficiency virus 1 (HIV-1) Rev protein; rev; enhances nuclear export of unspliced and incompletely spliced viral mRNAs
   2442..2559    +  misc_feature   cPPT/CTS: central polypurine tract and central termination sequence of HIV-1
   2621..3328    -  CDS            mCherry: mCherry is a basic (constitutively fluorescent) red fluorescent protein published in 2004, derived from Discosoma sp.. It is reported to be a very rapidly-maturing monomer with low acid sensitivity.
   3347..3724    -  CDS            H2BC3: H2B1B_HUMAN - Also known as H2BFF, HIST1H2BB Experimental evidence at protein level: Swiss-Prot protein existence level 1. Core component of nucleosome. Nucleosomes wrap and compact DNA into chromatin, limiting DNA accessibility to the cellular machineries which require DNA as a template. Histones thereby play a central role in transcription regulation, DNA repair, DNA replication and chromosomal stability. DNA accessibility is regulated via a complex set of post-translational modifications of histones, also called histone code, and nucleosome remodeling. From Homo sapiens (Human).
   4914..5005    -  misc_feature   pause site: RNA polymerase II transcriptional pause signal from the human α2 globin gene
   5019..5067    -  polyA_signal   poly(A) signal: synthetic polyadenylation signal
   5163..5466    +  enhancer       CMV enhancer: human cytomegalovirus immediate early enhancer
   5467..5670    +  promoter       CMV promoter: human cytomegalovirus (CMV) immediate early promoter
   5715..6431    +  CDS            EGFP: EGFP is a basic (constitutively fluorescent) green fluorescent protein published in 1996, derived from Aequorea victoria. It is reported to be a rapidly-maturing weak dimer with moderate acid sensitivity.
   6454..6487    +  protein_bind   loxP: Cre-mediated recombination occurs in the 8-bp core sequence (GCATACAT). Cre recombinase
   6520..6543    +  misc_feature   MCS (fragment): pBluescript multiple cloning site
   6543..7131    +  misc_feature   WPRE: woodchuck hepatitis virus posttranscriptional regulatory element
   7132..7151    +  misc_feature   MCS (fragment): pBluescript multiple cloning site
   7153..7653    +  CDS            nef (fragment): NEF_HV1LA - Experimental evidence at protein level: Swiss-Prot protein existence level 1. Extracellular Nef protein targets CD4(+) T-lymphocytes for apoptosis by interacting with CXCR4 surface receptors. From Human immunodeficiency virus type 1 group M subtype B (isolate Lai) (HIV-1).
   7660..7840    +  LTR            5' LTR (truncated): truncated 5' long terminal repeat (LTR) from HIV-1
   7902..8490    -  rep_origin     ori: high-copy-number ColE1/pMB1/pBR322/pUC origin of replication
   8661..9521    -  CDS            AmpR: β-lactamase; bla; confers resistance to ampicillin, carbenicillin, and related antibiotics
   9522..9626    -  promoter       AmpR promoter: bla
