[The description below was written by a language model from this plasmid's Addgene catalogue record and pLannotate feature annotations shown in this document.]
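Description:
pLL3.7 K122 -ires-GFP-Osteocalcin-promoter-H2B mCherry reporter is a lentiviral, mammalian-expression plasmid built on the pLL3.7 backbone. It is propagated in bacteria through a high-copy ColE1/pUC-type origin and selected with ampicillin via the β-lactamase gene. The viral framework is HIV-1 derived. A CMV enhancer/promoter sits upstream of a truncated 5' LTR to drive genomic RNA production in packaging cells. It is followed by the Ψ packaging signal with a gag fragment, the Rev response element for Rev-dependent nuclear export, and the cPPT/CTS element. A WPRE, which enhances transcript expression, lies ahead of a nef fragment and a second truncated LTR at the 3' end.

Two fluorescent reporters make up the payload. On the reverse strand relative to the viral genome lies a human histone H2B coding sequence followed closely by mCherry, consistent with the H2B-mCherry fusion named in the record, which would give a red nuclear, chromatin-bound signal. The roughly 1.2 kb unannotated stretch upstream of this reading frame is where the osteocalcin promoter named in the title would be expected, but the feature table does not annotate it. A synthetic poly(A) signal and an RNA polymerase II pause site lie beyond that stretch, an arrangement commonly used to insulate a reporter promoter from read-through transcription. In the forward orientation, an internal CMV enhancer/promoter drives EGFP, followed by a single loxP site, providing a constitutive green marker of transduced cells. Although the name mentions an IRES, none is annotated, and the record refers to the publication for backbone modifications, including the meaning of "K122". The design suggests a reporter of osteocalcin promoter activity, with GFP marking transduced cells, though the record states no specific application.
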