Addgene plasmid #68714: pLL3.7 K122 -ires-GFP-Osteocalcin-promoter-H2B mCherry reporter
Depositing lab: Yutaka Hata. Depositing organization: Institute of Science Tokyo.
Backbone
  Vector backbone: pLL3.7
  Modifications to backbone: Please refer to the paper.
  Vector type: Mammalian Expression, Lentiviral
Growth in bacteria
  Bacterial resistance: Ampicillin, 100 μg/mL
  Growth temperature: 37°C
  Growth strain: Stbl3
  Copy number: High Copy
Gene/Insert
  Gene/Insert name: H2B mCherry and GFP
  Species: H. sapiens (human)
Terms and licenses: Academic/Nonprofit Terms; Industry Terms: Not Available to Industry
How to cite: pLL3.7 K122 -ires-GFP-Osteocalcin-promoter-H2B mCherry reporter was a gift from Yutaka Hata (Addgene plasmid # 68714 ; http://n2t.net/addgene:68714 ; RRID:Addgene_68714)
