>Addgene plasmid #68714 | pLL3.7 K122 -ires-GFP-Osteocalcin-promoter-H2B mCherry reporter | addgene partial sequence | sequence record 126684 | mCherry-R 5'-TTGGTCACCTTCAGCTTGG-3'
TCGCCCTCGATCTCGAACTCGTGGCCGTTCACGGAGCCCTCCATGTGCACCTTGAAGCGCATGAACTCCT
TGATGATGGCCATGTTATCCTCCTCGCCCTTGCTCACCATGGTGGCGACCGGTGGATCCTTAGAGCTAGT
GTACTTGGTAACTGCCTTAGTGCCCTCGGACACAGCATGCTTAGCCAGCTCCCCAGGCAGCAGCAGGCGC
ACAGCCGTCTGAATCTCCCTGGAGGTGATGGTCGAGCGCTTATTGTAGTGAGCCAGGCGAGAAGCCTCGC
CCGCGATGCGCTCGAAGATGTCGTTGACGAAGGAGTTCATGATCCCCATGGCCTTGGATGAGATGCCGGT
GTCGGGGTGGACCTGCTTCAGAACCTTGTACACATAGATAGAATAGCTCTCCTTGCGGCTGCGCTTACGC
TTCTTACCATCCTTCTTCTGCGCCTTAGTGATAGCCTTCTTAGAACCCTTTTTAGGGGCTGGAGCAGACT
TAGAGGGTTCAGGCATGGTGGCGGTACCAAGCTTGGAAGAGAGTGAGGACGAACGCGCCCCCACCCCCTT
TTATAGCCCAGATCTCGAGCCCGGGCTAGCACGCGTGTCTGCTAGGTCTGCACCGAGTTGCTGTGTGGGA
CTTGTCTGTTCTGCAATACCTTTTATATCCACTGCCTGAGCCCCTAATGTAAGCAGGAGGGGCAGGAGAT
GCTGCCAGGACTAATTGGGGGTCATGTGCGCAATAGGTCAAACCCAAAGGATGCTGTGGTTGGTGACTGC
AGCTGCCGGGGCGAA
